Addgene plasmid #1944: GST-14-3-3wt (pGEX)
Depositing lab: Joseph Avruch. Depositing organization: Massachusetts General Hospital. Publication: Identification of the 14.3.3 zeta domains important for self-association and Raf binding. Luo ZJ, Zhang XF, Rapp U, Avruch J. J Biol Chem 1995 Oct 6;270(40):23681-7. 10.1074/jbc.270.40.23681 PubMed 7559537.
Backbone
  Vector backbone: pGEX-KG
  Backbone size w/o insert (bp): 5000
  Vector type: Bacterial Expression
Growth in bacteria
  Bacterial resistance: Ampicillin, 100 μg/mL
  Growth temperature: 37°C
  Growth strain: DH5alpha
  Copy number: High Copy
Gene/Insert
  Gene/Insert name: 14-3-3 zeta (alt names: 14.3.3; Ywhaz)
  Species: M. musculus (mouse)
  Entrez Gene: Ywhaz (a.k.a. 1110013I11Rik, 14-3-3zeta)
  Tag / fusion protein: GST (N terminal on backbone)
  Cloning method: Restriction Enzyme
  Sequencing primers: 5′ pGEX5'
Terms and licenses: Academic/Nonprofit Terms; Industry Terms: Not Available to Industry
How to cite: GST-14-3-3wt (pGEX) was a gift from Joseph Avruch (Addgene plasmid # 1944)
