[The description below was written by a language model from this plasmid's Addgene catalogue record and pLannotate feature annotations shown in this document.]
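Description:
GST-14-3-3wt (pGEX) is catalogued as a bacterial expression plasmid in which wild-type mouse 14-3-3 zeta (Ywhaz) was inserted by restriction cloning into the pGEX-KG backbone, placing it downstream of the backbone's glutathione S-transferase so that it is produced as an N-terminally GST-tagged fusion. It is a high-copy, ampicillin-selected plasmid. In the annotated sequence, this is reflected in a ColE1/pUC-type origin and the β-lactamase gene with its own promoter, along with an f1 phage origin that allows single-stranded DNA production.

The feature table does not fit a standard pGEX architecture, and the discrepancy matters for use. The sequenced record is about 6.8 kb, and the Schistosoma japonicum GST coding sequence followed by the full Ywhaz coding sequence lies directly downstream of a human EF-1α promoter. That promoter is preceded by an SV40 early promoter and a small t antigen fragment, and the fusion is followed by a G-CSF-derived 3′ element. No tac promoter is annotated, and lacI appears only as a short fragment, next to a CAP site, lac promoter and lac operator typical of a cloning-vector remnant. This layout resembles a mammalian GST-fusion expression vector rather than an IPTG-inducible bacterial one, so the sequence may represent a different backbone from the one catalogued. The record does not resolve this.

14-3-3 zeta is an adapter protein that binds phosphoserine/phosphothreonine motifs. The associated work mapped the 14-3-3 zeta domains needed for self-association and Raf binding, so this GST fusion presumably served as the wild-type reference for glutathione-affinity purification and pull-down binding assays.
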