Features (pLannotate 1.2.2; 18 found; start..end, strand, type, name):
      7..99      +  CDS            lacI (fragment): lac repressor; lacI; The lac repressor binds to the lac operator to inhibit transcription in E. coli. This inhibition can be relieved by adding lactose or isopropyl-β-D-thiogalactopyranoside (IPTG).
    112..133     +  protein_bind   CAP binding site: CAP binding activates transcription in the presence of cAMP. E. coli catabolite activator protein
    148..178     +  promoter       lac promoter: promoter for the E. coli lac operon
    186..202     +  protein_bind   lac operator: The lac repressor binds to the lac operator to inhibit transcription in E. coli. This inhibition can be relieved by adding lactose or isopropyl-β-D-thiogalactopyranoside (IPTG). lac repressor encoded by lacI
    258..468     +  promoter       SV40 promoter: SV40 early promoter
    490..556     +  CDS            small t antigen (fragment): SV40 (simian virus 40) small t antigen
    563..1741    +  promoter       EF-1α promoter: strong constitutive promoter for human elongation factor EF-1α
   1797..2447    +  CDS            GST: glutathione S-transferase from Schistosoma japonicum
   2504..3238    +  CDS            Ywhaz: 1433Z_MOUSE - Experimental evidence at protein level: Swiss-Prot protein existence level 1. Adapter protein implicated in the regulation of a large spectrum of both general and specialized signaling pathways. Binds to a large number of partners, usually by recognition of a phosphoserine or phosphothreonine motif. Binding generally results in the modulation of the activity of the binding partner. Induces ARHGEF7 activity on RAC1 as well as lamellipodia and membrane ruffle formation (By similarity). In neurons, regulates spine maturation through the modulation of ARHGEF7 activity (By similarity)
   3282..3374    +  ncRNA          G-CSF SLDE: Accession: RF00183 - G-CSF factor stem-loop destabilising element (SLDE)
   3943..4100    +  CDS            lacZα (fragment): LacZα fragment of β-galactosidase; lacZ fragment
   4106..4157    -  misc_feature   bom (fragment): basis of mobility region from pBR322
   4176..4631    +  rep_origin     f1 ori (sequence partly withheld): f1 bacteriophage origin of replication; arrow indicates direction of (+) strand synthesis
   4632..4681    -  misc_feature   bom (fragment): basis of mobility region from pBR322
   4783..4818    -  CDS            rop (fragment): Rop protein, which maintains plasmids at low copy number; rop
   4913..5017    +  promoter       AmpR promoter: bla
   5018..5878    +  CDS            AmpR: β-lactamase; bla; confers resistance to ampicillin, carbenicillin, and related antibiotics
   6049..6637    +  rep_origin     ori: high-copy-number ColE1/pMB1/pBR322/pUC origin of replication
>Addgene plasmid #1944 | GST-14-3-3wt (pGEX) | addgene full sequence | sequence record 212787 | Addgene NGS Result
GGAAGAGCGCCCAATACGCAAACCGCCTCTCCCCGCGCGTTGGCCGATTCATTAATGCAGCTGGCACGAC
AGGTTTCCCGACTGGAAAGCGGGCAGTGAGCGCAACGCAATTAATGTGAGTTAGCTCACTCATTAGGCAC
CCCAGGCTTTACACTTTATGCTTCCGGCTCGTATGTTGTGTGGAATTGTGAGCGGATAACAATTTCACAC
AGGAAACAGCTATGACCATGATTACGCCAAGCTTAATTCCCTCCCCAGCAGGCAGAAGTATGCAAAGCAT
GCATCTCAATTAGTCAGCAACCATAGTCCCGCCCCTAACTCCGCCCATCCCGCCCCTAACTCCGCCCAGT
TCCGCCCATTCTCCGCCCCATGGCTGACTAATTTTTTTTATTTATGCAGAGGCCGAGGCCGCCTCGGCCT
CTGAGCTATTCCAGAAGTAGTGAGGAGGCTTTTTTGGAGGCCTAGGCTTTTGCAAAAAGCTTTGCAAAGA
TGGATAAAGTTTTAAACAGAGAGGAATCTTTGCAGCTAATGGACCTTCTAGGTCTTGAAAGGAGTGGGAA
TTGGCTCCGGTGCCCGTCAGTGGGCAGAGCGCACATCGCCCACAGTCCCCGAGAAGTTGGGGGGAGGGGT
CGGCAATTGAACCGGTGCCTAGAGAAGGTGGCGCGGGGTAAACTGGGAAAGTGATGTCGTGTACTGGCTC
CGCCTTTTTCCCGAGGGTGGGGGAGAACCGTATATAAGTGCAGTAGTCGCCGTGAACGTTCTTTTTCGCA
ACGGGTTTGCCGCCAGAACACAGGTAAGTGCCGTGTGTGGTTCCCGCGGGCCTGGCCTCTTTACGGGTTA
TGGCCCTTGCGTGCCTTGAATTACTTCCACCTGGCTGCAGTACGTGATTCTTGATCCCGAGCTTCGGGTT
GGAAGTGGGTGGGAGAGTTCGAGGCCTTGCGCTTAAGGAGCCCCTTCGCCTCGTGCTTGAGTTGAGGCCT
GGCCTGGGCGCTGGGGCCGCCGCGTGCGAATCTGGTGGCACCTTCGCGCCTGTCTCGCTGCTTTCGATAA
GTCTCTAGCCATTTAAAATTTTTGATGACCTGCTGCGACGCTTTTTTTCTGGCAAGATAGTCTTGTAAAT
GCGGGCCAAGATCTGCACACTGGTATTTCGGTTTTTGGGGCCGCGGGCGGCGACGGGGCCCGTGCGTCCC
AGCGCACATGTTCGGCGAGGCGGGGCCTGCGAGCGCGGCCACCGAGAATCGGACGGGGGTAGTCTCAAGC
TGGCCGGCCTGCTCTGGTGCCTGGCCTCGCGCCGCCGTGTATCGCCCCGCCCTGGGCGGCAAGGCTGGCC
CGGTCGGCACCAGTTGCGTGAGCGGAAAGATGGCCGCTTCCCGGCCCTGCTGCAGGGAGCTCAAAATGGA
GGACGCGGCGCTCGGGAGAGCGGGCGGGTGAGTCACCCACACAAAGGAAAAGGGCCTTTCCGTCCTCAGC
CGTCGCTTCATGTGACTCCACGGAGTACCGGGCGCCGTCCAGGCACCTCGATTAGTTCTCGAGCTTTTGG
AGTACGTCGTCTTTAGGTTGGGGGGAGGGGTTTTATGCGATGGAGTTTCCCCACACTGAGTGGGTGGAGA
CTGAAGTTAGGCCAGCTTGGCACTTGATGTAATTCTCCTTGGAATTTGCCCTTTTTGAGTTTGGATCTTG
GTTCATTCTCAAGCCTCAGACAGTGGTTCAAAGTTTTTTTCTTCCATTTCAGGTGTCGTGAGGAATTCTC
TAGAGATCCCTCGACCTCGAGATCCATTGTGCTGGATCTACAATGGCCCCTATACTAGGTTATTGGAAAA
TTAAGGGCCTTGTGCAACCCACTCGACTTCTTTTGGAATATCTTGAAGAAAAATATGAAGAGCATTTGTA
TGAGCGCGATGAAGGTGATAAATGGCGAAACAAAAAGTTTGAATTGGGTTTGGAGTTTCCCAATCTTCCT
TATTATATTGATGGTGATGTTAAATTAACACAGTCTATGGCCATCATACGTTATATAGCTGACAAGCACA
ACATGTTGGGTGGTTGTCCAAAAGAGCGTGCAGAGATTTCAATGCTTGAAGGAGCGGTTTTGGATATTAG
ATACGGTGTTTCGAGAATTGCATATAGTAAAGACTTTGAAACTCTCAAAGTTGATTTTCTTAGCAAGCTA
CCTGAAATGCTGAAAATGTTCGAAGATCGTTTATGTCATAAAACATATTTAAATGGTGATCATGTAACCC
ATCCTGACTTCATGTTGTATGACGCTCTTGATGTTGTTTTATACATGGACCCAATGTGCCTGGATGCGTT
CCCAAAATTAGTTTGTTTTAAAAAACGTATTGAAGCTATCCCACAAATTGATAAGTACTTGAAATCCAGC
AAGTATATAGCATGGCCTTTGCAGGGCTGGCAAGCCACGTTTGGTGGTGGCGACCATCCTCCAAAATCGG
ATCTGGTTCCGCGTGGATCCCCGGGAATTTCCGGTGGTGGTGGTGGAATTCAAATGGATAAAAATGAGCT
GGTGCAGAAGGCCAAGCTGGCCGAGCAGGCAGAGCGATATGATGACATGGCAGCCTGCATGAAGTCTGTC
ACTGAGCAGGGAGCTGAGCTGTCGAATGAGGAGAGAAACCTTCTCTCTGTTGCTTATAAAAACGTTGTAG
GAGCCCGTAGGTCATCGTGGAGGGTCGTCTCAAGTATTGAGCAGAAGACGGAAGGTGCTGAGAAAAAGCA
GCAGATGGCTCGAGAATACAGAGAGAAGATCGAGACGGAGCTGCGTGACATCTGCAACGATGTACTGTCT
CTTTTGGAAAAGTTCTTGATCCCCAATGCTTCGCAACCAGAAAGCAAAGTCTTCTATTTGAAAATGAAGG
GTGACTACTACCGTTACTTGGCCGAGGTTGCTGCTGGTGATGACAAGAAAGGAATTGTGGACCAGTCACA
GCAAGCATACCAAGAAGCATTTGAAATCAGCAAAAAGGAGATGCAGCCGACACACCCCATCAGACTGGGT
CTGGCCCTCAACTTCTCTGTGTTCTATTACGAGATCCTGAACTCCCCAGAGAAAGCCTGCTCTCTTGCAA
AAACAGCTTTCGATGAAGCCATTGCTGAACTTGATACATTAAGTGAAGAGTCGTACAAAGACAGCACGCT
AATAATGCAGTTACTGAGAGACAACTTAACATTGTGGACATCGGATACCCAAGGAGATGAAGCAGAAGCA
GGAGAAGGAGGGGAAAATTAAGGATCCACTAGTGGTACCATCGATGCGGCCGCGACTCTAGAGTGAGGGT
CCCCACCTGGGACCCTTGAGAGTATCAGGTCTCCCACGTGGGAGACAAGAAATCCCTGTTTAATATTTAA
ACAGCAGTGTTCCCCATCTGGGTCCTTGCACCCCTCACTCTGGCCTCAGCCGACTGCACAGCGGCCCCTG
CATCCCCTTGGCTGTGAGGCCCCTGGACAAGCAGAGGTGGCCAGAGCTGGGAGGCATGGCCCTGGGGTCC
CACGAATTTGCTGGGGAATCTCGTTTTTCTTCTTAAGACTTTTGGGACATGGTTTGACTCCCGAACATCA
CCGACGTGTCTCCTGTTTTTCTGGGTGGCCTCGGGACACCTGCCCTGCCCCCACGAGGGTCAGGACTGTG
ACTCTTTTTAGGGCCAGGCAGGTGCCTGGACATTTGCCTTGCTGGACGGGGACTGGGGATGTGGGAGGGA
GCAGACAGGAGGAATCATGTCAGGCCTGTGTGTGAAAGGAAGCTCCACTGTCACCCTCCACCTCTTCACC
CCCCACTCACCAGTGTCCCCTCCACTGTCACATTGTAACTGAACTTCAGGATAATAAAGTGTTTGCCTCC
AAAAAAAAAAAAAAAAAAAAAAAAAAAAAAAAAAAAAAAAAAAAAAAAAAAAAAAAAAAAAAAAAAAAAA
AAAAAAAAAAAAAAAAAAAAGAATTCACTGGCCGTCGTTTTACAACGTCGTGACTGGGAAAACCCTGGCG
TTACCCAACTTAATCGCCTTGCAGCACATCCCCCTTTCGCCAGCTGGCGTAATAGCGAAGAGGCCCGCAC
CGATCGCCCTTCCCAACAGTTGCGCAGCCTGAATGGCGAATGGCGCCTGATGCGGTATTTTCTCCTTACG
CATCTGTGCGGTATTTCACACCGCATA
[95 nt withheld, positions 4158-4252]
T
[46 nt withheld, positions 4254-4299]
C
[141 nt withheld, positions 4301-4441]
CCTTTGACGTTGGAGTCCACGTTCTTT
[37 nt withheld, positions 4469-4505]
ACTCTATCTCGGGCTATTCTTTTGATTTATAAGGGATTTTGCCGATTTCGGTCTATTGGTTAAAAAATGA
GCTGATTTAACAAAAATTTAACGCGAATTTTAACAAAATATTAACGTTTACAATTTTATGGTGCACTCTC
AGTACAATCTGCTCTGATGCCGCATAGTTAAGCCAGCCCCGACACCCGCCAACACCCGCTGACGCGCCCT
GACGGGCTTGTCTGCTCCCGGCATCCGCTTACAGACAAGCTGTGACCGTCTCCGGGAGCTGCATGTGTCA
GAGGTTTTCACCGTCATCACCGAAACGCGCGAGACGAAAGGGCCTCGTGATACGCCTATTTTTATAGGTT
AATGTCATGATAATAATGGTTTCTTAGACGTCAGGTGGCACTTTTCGGGGAAATGTGCGCGGAACCCCTA
TTTGTTTATTTTTCTAAATACATTCAAATATGTATCCGCTCATGAGACAATAACCCTGATAAATGCTTCA
ATAATATTGAAAAAGGAAGAGTATGAGTATTCAACATTTCCGTGTCGCCCTTATTCCCTTTTTTGCGGCA
TTTTGCCTTCCTGTTTTTGCTCACCCAGAAACGCTGGTGAAAGTAAAAGATGCTGAAGATCAGTTGGGTG
CACGAGTGGGTTACATCGAACTGGATCTCAACAGCGGTAAGATCCTTGAGAGTTTTCGCCCCGAAGAACG
TTTTCCAATGATGAGCACTTTTAAAGTTCTGCTATGTGGCGCGGTATTATCCCGTATTGACGCCGGGCAA
GAGCAACTCGGTCGCCGCATACACTATTCTCAGAATGACTTGGTTGAGTACTCACCAGTCACAGAAAAGC
ATCTTACGGATGGCATGACAGTAAGAGAATTATGCAGTGCTGCCATAACCATGAGTGATAACACTGCGGC
CAACTTACTTCTGACAACGATCGGAGGACCGAAGGAGCTAACCGCTTTTTTGCACAACATGGGGGATCAT
GTAACTCGCCTTGATCGTTGGGAACCGGAGCTGAATGAAGCCATACCAAACGACGAGCGTGACACCACGA
TGCCTGTAGCAATGGCAACAACGTTGCGCAAACTATTAACTGGCGAACTACTTACTCTAGCTTCCCGGCA
ACAATTAATAGACTGGATGGAGGCGGATAAAGTTGCAGGACCACTTCTGCGCTCGGCCCTTCCGGCTGGC
TGGTTTATTGCTGATAAATCTGGAGCCGGTGAGCGTGGGTCTCGCGGTATCATTGCAGCACTGGGGCCAG
ATGGTAAGCCCTCCCGTATCGTAGTTATCTACACGACGGGGAGTCAGGCAACTATGGATGAACGAAATAG
ACAGATCGCTGAGATAGGTGCCTCACTGATTAAGCATTGGTAACTGTCAGACCAAGTTTACTCATATATA
CTTTAGATTGATTTAAAACTTCATTTTTAATTTAAAAGGATCTAGGTGAAGATCCTTTTTGATAATCTCA
TGACCAAAATCCCTTAACGTGAGTTTTCGTTCCACTGAGCGTCAGACCCCGTAGAAAAGATCAAAGGATC
TTCTTGAGATCCTTTTTTTCTGCGCGTAATCTGCTGCTTGCAAACAAAAAAACCACCGCTACCAGCGGTG
GTTTGTTTGCCGGATCAAGAGCTACCAACTCTTTTTCCGAAGGTAACTGGCTTCAGCAGAGCGCAGATAC
CAAATACTGTTCTTCTAGTGTAGCCGTAGTTAGGCCACCACTTCAAGAACTCTGTAGCACCGCCTACATA
CCTCGCTCTGCTAATCCTGTTACCAGTGGCTGCTGCCAGTGGCGATAAGTCGTGTCTTACCGGGTTGGAC
TCAAGACGATAGTTACCGGATAAGGCGCAGCGGTCGGGCTGAACGGGGGGTTCGTGCACACAGCCCAGCT
TGGAGCGAACGACCTACACCGAACTGAGATACCTACAGCGTGAGCTATGAGAAAGCGCCACGCTTCCCGA
AGGGAGAAAGGCGGACAGGTATCCGGTAAGCGGCAGGGTCGGAACAGGAGAGCGCACGAGGGAGCTTCCA
GGGGGAAACGCCTGGTATCTTTATAGTCCTGTCGGGTTTCGCCACCTCTGACTTGAGCGTCGATTTTTGT
GATGCTCGTCAGGGGGGCGGAGCCTATGGAAAAACGCCAGCAACGCGGCCTTTTTACGGTTCCTGGCCTT
TTGCTGGCCTTTTGCTCACATGTTCTTTCCTGCGTTATCCCCTGATTCTGTGGATAACCGTATTACCGCC
TTTGAGTGAGCTGATACCGCTCGCCGCAGCCGAACGACCGAGCGCAGCGAGTCAGTGAGCGAGGAAGC
