>Addgene plasmid #1944 | GST-14-3-3wt (pGEX) | addgene partial sequence | sequence record 17333 | 1944 with pGEX5'
GGGAATTCCGGTGGTGGTGGTGGAATTCAAATGGATAAAAATGAGCTGGTGCAGAAGGCCAAGCTGGCCG
AGCAGGCAGAGCGATATGATGACATGGCAGCCTGCATGAAGTCTGTCACTGAGCAGGGAGCTGAGCTGTC
GAATGAGGAGAGAAACCTTCTCTCTGTTGCTTATAAAAACGTTGTAGGAGCCCGTAGGTCATCGTGGAGG
GTCGTCTCAAGTATTGAGCAGAAGACGGAAGGTGCTGAGAAAAAGCAGCAGATGGCTCGAGAATACAGAG
AGAAGATCGAGACGGAGCTGCGTGACATCTGCAACGATGTACTGTCTCTTTTGGAAAAGTTCTTGATCCC
CAATGCTTCGCAACCAGAAAGCAAAGTCTTCTATTTGAAAATGAAGGGTGACTACTACCGTTACTTGGCC
GAGGTTGCTGCTGGTGATGACAAGAAAGGAATTGTGGACCAGTCACAGCAAGCATACCAAGAAGCATTTG
AAATCAGCAAAAAGGAGATGCAGCCGACACACCCCATCAGACTGGGTCTGGCCCTCAACTTCTCTGTGTT
CTATTACGAGATCCTGAACTCCCCAGAGAAAGCCTGCTCTCTTGCAAAAACAGCTTTCGATGAAGCCATT
GCTGAACTTGATACATTAAGTGAAGAGTCGTACAAAGACAGCACGCTAATAATGCAGTTACTGAGAGACA
ACTTAACATTGTGGACATCGGATACCCAAGGAGATGAAGCAGAAGCAGGAGAAGGAGGGGAAAATTAAGG
ATCCACTAGTGGTACCATCGATGCGGCCGCGACTC
